Addgene plasmid #205003: pHeACT-mEGFP-NLS
Purpose: The vector contains 1kbp of the upstream and downstream regions of the actin gene from Hypsibius exemplaris, with the mEGFP gene with NLS sequence positioned in between.
Depositing lab: Kazuharu Arakawa. Depositing organization: National Institutes of Natural Sciences, Exploratory Research Center on Life and Living Systems. Publication: In vivo expression vector derived from anhydrobiotic tardigrade genome enables live imaging in Eutardigrada. Tanaka S, Aoki K, Arakawa K. Proc Natl Acad Sci U S A. 2023 Jan 31;120(5):e2216739120. doi: 10.1073/pnas.2216739120. Epub 2023 Jan 24. PubMed 36693101.
Backbone
  Vector backbone: pCAGGS
  Backbone size w/o insert (bp): 2021
  Vector type: Tardigrade expression
Growth in bacteria
  Bacterial resistance: Ampicillin, 100 μg/mL
  Growth temperature: 37°C
  Growth strain: DH5alpha
  Copy number: High Copy
Gene/Insert
  Gene/Insert name: mEGFP-NLS flanked by 1kbp upstream and downstream of the actin gene from Hypsibius exemplaris
  Species: Hypsibius exemplaris, Tardigrade
  Insert size (bp): 1000
  Cloning method: Ligation Independent Cloning
Terms and licenses: Academic/Nonprofit Terms; Industry Terms: Not Available to Industry
How to cite: pHeACT-mEGFP-NLS was a gift from Kazuharu Arakawa (Addgene plasmid # 205003 ; http://n2t.net/addgene:205003 ; RRID:Addgene_205003)
