[The description below was written by a language model from this plasmid's Addgene catalogue record and pLannotate feature annotations shown in this document.]
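Description:
pHeACT-mEGFP-NLS is a tardigrade expression vector built on a stripped-down pCAGGS backbone and designed to drive reporter expression in vivo in the eutardigrade Hypsibius exemplaris. In bacteria it is maintained as a high-copy plasmid through a ColE1/pUC-type origin of replication and selected with ampicillin via the β-lactamase gene and its native bla promoter. Little of the original pCAGGS mammalian expression machinery appears to remain. The annotation detects only a very short fragment of the CMV enhancer and a small lacI remnant, both of which look like residual backbone sequence rather than functional elements.

The payload is a monomeric EGFP coding sequence fused to a nuclear localisation signal, placed between about 1 kb of sequence from upstream of the H. exemplaris actin gene and about 1 kb from downstream of it. The upstream region is intended to supply the endogenous actin promoter and 5' regulatory sequence, while the downstream region provides the native 3' regulatory and termination signals, so the reporter is expressed under tardigrade-derived control rather than heterologous viral or mammalian elements. The feature table annotates only mEGFP within this cassette. The actin flanks and the NLS are not called by the automated annotation, although the position of mEGFP roughly 1 kb into the 4,762 nt sequence fits the described layout. The catalogue's listed insert size of 1000 bp seems to refer to a single flank rather than the whole cassette.

The NLS concentrates green fluorescence in nuclei, which makes expressing cells easy to identify. The construct belongs to a tardigrade genome-derived vector system developed for live imaging in Eutardigrada, where it serves as a nuclear marker and a demonstration of actin regulatory-region activity.
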