Features (pLannotate 1.2.2; 6 found; start..end, strand, type, name):
     15..34      +  enhancer       CMV enhancer (fragment): human cytomegalovirus immediate early enhancer
   1037..1747    +  CDS            mEGFP: mEGFP is a basic (constitutively fluorescent) green fluorescent protein published in 2002, derived from Aequorea victoria. It has moderate acid sensitivity.
   2781..2835    -  CDS            lacI (fragment): lac repressor; lacI; The lac repressor binds to the lac operator to inhibit transcription in E. coli. This inhibition can be relieved by adding lactose or isopropyl-β-D-thiogalactopyranoside (IPTG).
   3018..3606    -  rep_origin     ori: high-copy-number ColE1/pMB1/pBR322/pUC origin of replication
   3777..4637    -  CDS            AmpR: β-lactamase; bla; confers resistance to ampicillin, carbenicillin, and related antibiotics
   4638..4742    -  promoter       AmpR promoter: bla
>Addgene plasmid #205003 | pHeACT-mEGFP-NLS | addgene full sequence | sequence record 405176 | Addgene NGS Result
CACCTGGGTCGATCGACATTGATTATTGACTAGTACTTGATTGTTAGTAATTTTTAAACACAGAAAAATT
TCTTTGTATGCTACTTCGTCGGCCATGTCGGAGGGCGTCAAAGATGACACATCGACGACGCTCTCTCATT
CAGAACCTTGTGTGTATTTGTCTCCCGCTAGGTGGCGGTATCGGTCACTGGGCCCTTGAATCAGGTGCAG
GCGGCGTAAGGCGTTTCTCTCTCCACGTTCCCAGGCGTTGCTTTGCATTTCGAAATATATATCGAGCAAA
ATCTCCGTTTTTCCTTTAAAAGTTTCAAATTCTCCTCCCCCCCATTTCCGTTCATTCCACCACATCGCTA
GCCAACGCCTCTCCAGTTTTCGGGACAAATAAGGCATGTGTCTGTTAATATCTGTGTGTATATGTAACAC
TTCAGCAGCTGAGGAAAGGGATATCTCTCTGAGGGTGTTAAAAATAACATTTTTCCCCTATCTCAACGCA
CGACGCGGGCCATGTGTGGTTCTGGAGCGGTTGCGCGGATTACTTAACTTGGTCATCGCTTCTGAGTGTG
TGTGTCTGTGAGGGGAGAAGATATAGCGCGCGGACCGGAGATGCCGAAGAGTGAGATCTAATTTTGGAGT
GAGACAGACAGACACGACACACACATAGGATGCTGTAGCGTGGCGTGCACAGTGAAAAAGTTACACTCGC
GCTTGCCGGGCGCGCGGAAGAGGGCGTCAGAGGCGGCGGTGTACTAGTCGCTCTCTCGCCTAGTCTCTCA
TCGCCATTTAAGGCCTGTGTGTGCTCTTGTGCTGTGTGCGTGTGTACTAGTATGACTTTGACTGTCAGTC
TGTGGGCTCATCCATCAGTCATCCATCCTGCCATTCCAATCCGCTGGGGCCCCTCTCTCATACTCTCTTT
AGTTCGGCATTATCAGTTTCCGTTCATCCGGTCAACTTTTATTTATCAGTTTGAAGAAGCTTTTCCGCTA
ACGTGTCTGTTCTCTCCCCGTTGCAGTTTCGCGTAATCCCTCAGAACAGTCGCACCATGGTGAGCAAGGG
CGAGGAGCTGTTCACCGGGGTGGTGCCCATCCTGGTCGAGCTGGACGGCGACGTAAACGGCCACAAGTTC
AGCGTGTCCGGCGAGGGCGAGGGCGATGCCACCTACGGCAAGCTGACCCTGAAGTTCATCTGCACCACCG
GCAAGCTGCCCGTGCCCTGGCCCACCCTCGTGACCACCCTGACCTACGGCGTGCAGTGCTTCAGCCGCTA
CCCCGACCACATGAAGCAGCACGACTTCTTCAAGTCCGCCATGCCCGAAGGCTACGTCCAGGAGCGCACC
ATCTTCTTCAAGGACGACGGCAACTACAAGACCCGCGCCGAGGTGAAGTTCGAGGGCGACACCCTGGTGA
ACCGCATCGAGCTGAAGGGCATCGACTTCAAGGAGGACGGCAACATCCTGGGGCACAAGCTGGAGTACAA
CTACAACAGCCACAACGTCTATATCATGGCCGACAAGCAGAAGAACGGCATCAAGGTGAACTTCAAGATC
CGCCACAACATCGAGGACGGCAGCGTGCAGCTCGCCGACCACTACCAGCAGAACACCCCCATCGGCGACG
GCCCCGTGCTGCTGCCCGACAACCACTACCTGAGCACCCAGTCCAAGCTTAGCAAAGACCCCAACGAGAA
GCGCGATCACATGGTCCTGCTGGAGTTCGTGACCGCCGCCGGGATCACTCTCGGCATGGACGAGCTGTCT
AGACCAAAGAAAAAGAGAAAAGTATAAATTGTCGTCGTCCTGTCCTCTGTCCTACTACTTCTTTTGTAGC
GCTACGTGGTCATCTCGCAGCTCTAGCTGGGATCTTTTTGTTGTGTGCTTCGACACAAAAAACACACAAT
CTGTTTCTGGCGCGGTCATCATTTTTTTCTCTCTTGTCGTTACCTAAGCTTATTTTCAGATCCAAGCTCT
CCTTTGAGTTGGTTACACCATGTTGATAGACACGTGTTATTTTGCAGTCGTCCTAAAAATTCGAGAATCA
AGCGCGCTTTTGTAGTTGCCATTTAATTATTCTATTATATAAACTGATTGGGAAAAACAGTGTGCTTGTA
TGGAATTGATTAAGGTTTAGACAAGTAGACAATAGTAAGTCATAAACATAAAATAATTCAAAACCGAGAC
ATTAACTCAGTAGTAGTATTGGACGATAGTCGCGTATTGATTCACCCACGGTCTGGCGCATGGAGATTGG
AAAAGCTCACGGGCCTATAGTGCTGACGGTCAGATAAAATTTGTAAACACGACCGTCACCCACGAGCCAA
AAGTGTTGATGTTAGGAATCACTTTTTACTATTGGCCCGTCCTTGTATATCAAAATTTGCGGACGGGCCA
ATAGTGGGAAAACAGCAAAAGTGCCCACGGGCCTGGCCCACACGCTTAACGTGTCCCGGCCCACGGGCCT
GGCCCATAGGCTCAATGCGTCCCTGCCCACATTCAATCATCGATGAAATACCAGCCGGATTGATCAGTCA
CCAACAAGAGTCCTGTATTAATTGCACTTTGCTTCAGCCAGGCATTAGGTTCATCCTCGGAATTTTCGGC
CTGGCAGCGTAGTATTTGTACCGCGGCAAATAAACGTTGGGAAGCTAAAATTGAAAAAGAATAGAATGGT
TTGTCCCCCACAGACATGCCTGAGACGTTCCGAGTTCAAGACGGCGAATCGAAATGGCGAGAAAAAAGGC
CAAAGAAATAAAAAGTGGACGCTCAATCAAACTAGCGCGTCCTAGGATCCGCTGCATTAATGAATCGGCC
AACGCGCGGGGAGAGGCGGTTTGCGTATTGGGCGCTCTTCCGCTTCCTCGCTCACTGACTCGCTGCGCTC
GGTCGTTCGGCTGCGGCGAGCGGTATCAGCTCACTCAAAGGCGGTAATACGGTTATCCACAGAATCAGGG
GATAACGCAGGAAAGAACATGTGAGCAAAAGGCCAGCAAAAGGCCAGGAACCGTAAAAAGGCCGCGTTGC
TGGCGTTTTTCCATAGGCTCCGCCCCCCTGACGAGCATCACAAAAATCGACGCTCAAGTCAGAGGTGGCG
AAACCCGACAGGACTATAAAGATACCAGGCGTTTCCCCCTGGAAGCTCCCTCGTGCGCTCTCCTGTTCCG
ACCCTGCCGCTTACCGGATACCTGTCCGCCTTTCTCCCTTCGGGAAGCGTGGCGCTTTCTCATAGCTCAC
GCTGTAGGTATCTCAGTTCGGTGTAGGTCGTTCGCTCCAAGCTGGGCTGTGTGCACGAACCCCCCGTTCA
GCCCGACCGCTGCGCCTTATCCGGTAACTATCGTCTTGAGTCCAACCCGGTAAGACACGACTTATCGCCA
CTGGCAGCAGCCACTGGTAACAGGATTAGCAGAGCGAGGTATGTAGGCGGTGCTACAGAGTTCTTGAAGT
GGTGGCCTAACTACGGCTACACTAGAAGAACAGTATTTGGTATCTGCGCTCTGCTGAAGCCAGTTACCTT
CGGAAAAAGAGTTGGTAGCTCTTGATCCGGCAAACAAACCACCGCTGGTAGCGGTGGTTTTTTTGTTTGC
AAGCAGCAGATTACGCGCAGAAAAAAAGGATCTCAAGAAGATCCTTTGATCTTTTCTACGGGGTCTGACG
CTCAGTGGAACGAAAACTCACGTTAAGGGATTTTGGTCATGAGATTATCAAAAAGGATCTTCACCTAGAT
CCTTTTAAATTAAAAATGAAGTTTTAAATCAATCTAAAGTATATATGAGTAAACTTGGTCTGACAGTTAC
CAATGCTTAATCAGTGAGGCACCTATCTCAGCGATCTGTCTATTTCGTTCATCCATAGTTGCCTGACTCC
CCGTCGTGTAGATAACTACGATACGGGAGGGCTTACCATCTGGCCCCAGTGCTGCAATGATACCGCGAGA
CCCACGCTCACCGGCTCCAGATTTATCAGCAATAAACCAGCCAGCCGGAAGGGCCGAGCGCAGAAGTGGT
CCTGCAACTTTATCCGCCTCCATCCAGTCTATTAATTGTTGCCGGGAAGCTAGAGTAAGTAGTTCGCCAG
TTAATAGTTTGCGCAACGTTGTTGCCATTGCTACAGGCATCGTGGTGTCACGCTCGTCGTTTGGTATGGC
TTCATTCAGCTCCGGTTCCCAACGATCAAGGCGAGTTACATGATCCCCCATGTTGTGCAAAAAAGCGGTT
AGCTCCTTCGGTCCTCCGATCGTTGTCAGAAGTAAGTTGGCCGCAGTGTTATCACTCATGGTTATGGCAG
CACTGCATAATTCTCTTACTGTCATGCCATCCGTAAGATGCTTTTCTGTGACTGGTGAGTACTCAACCAA
GTCATTCTGAGAATAGTGTATGCGGCGACCGAGTTGCTCTTGCCCGGCGTCAATACGGGATAATACCGCG
CCACATAGCAGAACTTTAAAAGTGCTCATCATTGGAAAACGTTCTTCGGGGCGAAAACTCTCAAGGATCT
TACCGCTGTTGAGATCCAGTTCGATGTAACCCACTCGTGCACCCAACTGATCTTCAGCATCTTTTACTTT
CACCAGCGTTTCTGGGTGAGCAAAAACAGGAAGGCAAAATGCCGCAAAAAAGGGAATAAGGGCGACACGG
AAATGTTGAATACTCATACTCTTCCTTTTTCAATATTATTGAAGCATTTATCAGGGTTATTGTCTCATGA
GCGGATACATATTTGAATGTATTTAGAAAAATAAACAAATAGGGGTTCCGCGCACATTTCCCCGAAAAGT
GC
